Addgene plasmid #169744: PGK plasmid
Purpose: Unregulated "open-loop" PGK promoter plasmid. This plasmid encodes eGFP to report circuit output levels.
Depositing lab: Francois St-Pierre. Depositing organization: Baylor College of Medicine. Publication: A synthetic circuit for buffering gene dosage variation between individual mammalian cells. Yang J, Lee J, Land MA, Lai S, Igoshin OA, St-Pierre F. Nat Commun. 2021 Jul 5;12(1):4132. doi: 10.1038/s41467-021-23889-0. PubMed 34226556.
Backbone
  Vector backbone: pcDNA5/FRT
  Backbone manufacturer: Invitrogen
  Backbone size w/o insert (bp): 4676
  Total vector size (bp): 5396
  Modifications to backbone: The CMV promoter is replaced with a PGK promoter.
  Vector type: Mammalian Expression, Synthetic Biology
  Selectable markers: Hygromycin
Growth in bacteria
  Bacterial resistance: Ampicillin, 100 μg/mL
  Growth temperature: 37°C
  Growth strain: DH5alpha
  Copy number: High Copy
Gene/Insert
  Gene/Insert name: eGFP
  Insert size (bp): 720
  Promoter: PGK promoter
  Cloning method: Gibson Cloning
  Sequencing primers: 5′ cattctgcacgcttcaaaag; 3′ ggcaactagaaggcacagtc
Terms and licenses: Academic/Nonprofit Terms; Industry Terms: Not Available to Industry
Depositor comments: Note that although the plasmid encodes a hygromycin resistance gene, it is not expressed from the plasmid. It is only expressed after Flp recombinase-mediated chromosomal integration of the plasmid.
How to cite: PGK plasmid was a gift from Francois St-Pierre (Addgene plasmid # 169744 ; http://n2t.net/addgene:169744 ; RRID:Addgene_169744)
