[The description below was written by a language model from this plasmid's Addgene catalogue record and pLannotate feature annotations shown in this document.]
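Description:
PGK plasmid is a 5,396 bp mammalian expression construct built on the Invitrogen pcDNA5/FRT backbone, in which the original CMV promoter has been replaced by the mouse phosphoglycerate kinase 1 (PGK) promoter. It is maintained in E. coli through a high-copy ColE1/pUC-type origin and an ampicillin resistance gene (β-lactamase) driven by its own bla promoter. The annotation also picks up backbone remnants with no evident role in the design, including fragments of the f1 origin, the SV40 promoter, a ble coding sequence and lacI, along with lac promoter/operator elements.

The payload is a simple transcription unit: the PGK promoter drives an EGFP coding sequence of about 720 bp, terminated by the bovine growth hormone polyadenylation signal. No regulatory feedback or other control element acts on this cassette, which is why the depositor describes it as an unregulated "open-loop" design, with EGFP fluorescence reporting circuit output level. It comes from synthetic biology work on a circuit for buffering gene dosage variation between individual mammalian cells, where an open-loop construct of this kind would presumably provide the comparison for regulated designs.

Downstream of the reporter lies an FRT site immediately followed by a hygromycin resistance coding sequence and the SV40 poly(A) signal. As the depositor notes, the hygromycin gene is not expressed from the plasmid itself. It is expressed only after Flp recombinase-mediated integration of the plasmid into the chromosome, so hygromycin selection identifies integrants rather than cells that merely carry the plasmid. The construct can therefore be used for transient transfection or for making stable lines by Flp-mediated integration.
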