Features (pLannotate 1.2.2; 16 found; start..end, strand, type, name):
     18..517     +  promoter       PGK promoter: mouse phosphoglycerate kinase 1 promoter
    535..1251    +  CDS            EGFP: EGFP is a basic (constitutively fluorescent) green fluorescent protein published in 1996, derived from Aequorea victoria. It is reported to be a rapidly-maturing weak dimer with moderate acid sensitivity.
   1354..1578    +  polyA_signal   bGH poly(A) signal: bovine growth hormone polyadenylation signal
   1582..1603    +  promoter       SV40 promoter (fragment): SV40 enhancer and early promoter
   1624..1857    +  rep_origin     f1 ori (fragment) (sequence partly withheld): f1 bacteriophage origin of replication; arrow indicates direction of (+) strand synthesis
   1862..1909    +  protein_bind   FRT: FLP-mediated recombination occurs in the 8-bp core sequence TCTAGAAA (Turan and Bode, 2011). FLP recombinase from the Saccharomyces cerevisiae 2μ plasmid
   1917..2939    +  CDS            HygR: aminoglycoside phosphotransferase from E. coli; aph(4)-Ia; confers resistance to hygromycin
   2949..3074    +  CDS            ble (fragment): BLE_KLEPN - Experimental evidence at protein level: Swiss-Prot protein existence level 1. Binding protein with a strong affinity to the bleomycin family of antibiotics. Binds to CL990; an antimitotic-antibiotic compound. From Klebsiella pneumoniae.
   3069..3190    +  polyA_signal   SV40 poly(A) signal: SV40 polyadenylation signal
   3263..3279    -  protein_bind   lac operator: The lac repressor binds to the lac operator to inhibit transcription in E. coli. This inhibition can be relieved by adding lactose or isopropyl-β-D-thiogalactopyranoside (IPTG). lac repressor encoded by lacI
   3287..3317    -  promoter       lac promoter: promoter for the E. coli lac operon
   3332..3353    -  protein_bind   CAP binding site: CAP binding activates transcription in the presence of cAMP. E. coli catabolite activator protein
   3366..3458    -  CDS            lacI (fragment): lac repressor; lacI; The lac repressor binds to the lac operator to inhibit transcription in E. coli. This inhibition can be relieved by adding lactose or isopropyl-β-D-thiogalactopyranoside (IPTG).
   3641..4229    -  rep_origin     ori: high-copy-number ColE1/pMB1/pBR322/pUC origin of replication
   4400..5260    -  CDS            AmpR: β-lactamase; bla; confers resistance to ampicillin, carbenicillin, and related antibiotics
   5261..5365    -  promoter       AmpR promoter: bla
>Addgene plasmid #169744 | PGK plasmid | addgene full sequence | sequence record 334452 | Addgene NGS Result
GACGGATCGGGAGATCTGGGTAGGGGAGGCGCTTTTCCCAAGGCAGTCTGGAGCATGCGCTTTAGCAGCC
CCGCTGGGCACTTGGCGCTACACAAGTGGCCTCTGGCCTCGCACACATTCCACATCCACCGGTAGGCGCC
AACCGGCTCCGTTCTTTGGTGGCCCCTTCGCGCCACCTTCTACTCCTCCCCTAGTCAGGAAGTTCCCCCC
CGCCCCGCAGCTCGCGTCGTGCAGGACGTGACAAATGGAAGTAGCACGTCTCACTAGTCTCGTGCAGATG
GACAGCACCGCTGAGCAATGGAAGCGGGTAGGCCTTTGGGGCAGCGGCCAATAGCAGCTTTGCTCCTTCG
CTTTCTGGGCTCAGAGGCTGGGAAGGGGTGGGTCCGGGGGCGGGCTCAGGGGCGGGCTCAGGGGCGGGGC
GGGCGCCCGAAGGTCCTCCGGAGGCCCGGCATTCTGCACGCTTCAAAAGCGCACGTCTGCCGCGCTGTTC
TCCTCTTCCTCATCTCCGGGCCTTTCGACCTGCATCCCGCCACCATGGTGAGCAAGGGCGAGGAGCTGTT
CACCGGGGTGGTGCCCATCCTGGTCGAGCTGGACGGCGACGTAAACGGCCACAAGTTCAGCGTGTCCGGC
GAGGGCGAGGGCGATGCCACCTACGGCAAGCTGACCCTGAAGTTCATCTGCACCACCGGCAAGCTGCCCG
TGCCCTGGCCCACCCTCGTGACCACCCTGACCTACGGCGTGCAGTGCTTCAGCCGCTACCCCGACCACAT
GAAGCAGCACGACTTCTTCAAGTCCGCCATGCCCGAAGGCTACGTCCAGGAGCGCACCATCTTCTTCAAG
GACGACGGCAACTACAAGACCCGCGCCGAGGTGAAGTTCGAGGGCGACACCCTGGTGAACCGCATCGAGC
TGAAGGGCATCGACTTCAAGGAGGACGGCAACATCCTGGGGCACAAGCTGGAGTACAACTACAACAGCCA
CAACGTCTATATCATGGCCGACAAGCAGAAGAACGGCATCAAGGTGAACTTCAAGATCCGCCACAACATC
GAGGACGGCAGCGTGCAGCTCGCCGACCACTACCAGCAGAACACCCCCATCGGCGACGGCCCCGTGCTGC
TGCCCGACAACCACTACCTGAGCACCCAGTCCGCCCTGAGCAAAGACCCCAACGAGAAGCGCGATCACAT
GGTCCTGCTGGAGTTCGTGACCGCCGCCGGGATCACTCTCGGCATGGACGAGCTGTACAAGTAGGGATCC
ACTAGTCCAGTGTGGTGGAATTCTGCAGATATCCAGCACAGTGGCGGCCGCTCGAGTCTAGAGGGCCCGT
TTAAACCCGCTGATCAGCCTCGACTGTGCCTTCTAGTTGCCAGCCATCTGTTGTTTGCCCCTCCCCCGTG
CCTTCCTTGACCCTGGAAGGTGCCACTCCCACTGTCCTTTCCTAATAAAATGAGGAAATTGCATCGCATT
GTCTGAGTAGGTGTCATTCTATTCTGGGGGGTGGGGTGGGGCAGGACAGCAAGGGGGAGGATTGGGAAGA
CAATAGCAGGCATGCTGGGGATGCGGTGGGCTCTATGGCTTCTGAGGCGGAAAGAACCAGCTGGGGCTCT
AGGGGGTATCCCC
[124 nt withheld, positions 1624-1747]
C
[91 nt withheld, positions 1749-1839]
AGGGTGATGGTTCACGTACCTAGAAGTTCCTATTCCGAAGTTCCTATTCTCTAGAAAGTATAGGAACTTC
CTTGGCCAAAAAGCCTGAACTCACCGCGACGTCTGTCGAGAAGTTTCTGATCGAAAAGTTCGACAGCGTC
TCCGACCTGATGCAGCTCTCGGAGGGCGAAGAATCTCGTGCTTTCAGCTTCGATGTAGGAGGGCGTGGAT
ATGTCCTGCGGGTAAATAGCTGCGCCGATGGTTTCTACAAAGATCGTTATGTTTATCGGCACTTTGCATC
GGCCGCGCTCCCGATTCCGGAAGTGCTTGACATTGGGGAATTCAGCGAGAGCCTGACCTATTGCATCTCC
CGCCGTGCACAGGGTGTCACGTTGCAAGACCTGCCTGAAACCGAACTGCCCGCTGTTCTGCAGCCGGTCG
CGGAGGCCATGGATGCGATCGCTGCGGCCGATCTTAGCCAGACGAGCGGGTTCGGCCCATTCGGACCGCA
AGGAATCGGTCAATACACTACATGGCGTGATTTCATATGCGCGATTGCTGATCCCCATGTGTATCACTGG
CAAACTGTGATGGACGACACCGTCAGTGCGTCCGTCGCGCAGGCTCTCGATGAGCTGATGCTTTGGGCCG
AGGACTGCCCCGAAGTCCGGCACCTCGTGCACGCGGATTTCGGCTCCAACAATGTCCTGACGGACAATGG
CCGCATAACAGCGGTCATTGACTGGAGCGAGGCGATGTTCGGGGATTCCCAATACGAGGTCGCCAACATC
TTCTTCTGGAGGCCGTGGTTGGCTTGTATGGAGCAGCAGACGCGCTACTTCGAGCGGAGGCATCCGGAGC
TTGCAGGATCGCCGCGGCTCCGGGCGTATATGCTCCGCATTGGTCTTGACCAACTCTATCAGAGCTTGGT
TGACGGCAATTTCGATGATGCAGCTTGGGCGCAGGGTCGATGCGACGCAATCGTCCGATCCGGAGCCGGG
ACTGTCGGGCGTACACAAATCGCCCGCAGAAGCGCGGCCGTCTGGACCGATGGCTGTGTAGAAGTACTCG
CCGATAGTGGAAACCGACGCCCCAGCACTCGTCCGAGGGCAAAGGAATAGCACGTACTACGAGATTTCGA
TTCCACCGCCGCCTTCTATGAAAGGTTGGGCTTCGGAATCGTTTTCCGGGACGCCGGCTGGATGATCCTC
CAGCGCGGGGATCTCATGCTGGAGTTCTTCGCCCACCCCAACTTGTTTATTGCAGCTTATAATGGTTACA
AATAAAGCAATAGCATCACAAATTTCACAAATAAAGCATTTTTTTCACTGCATTCTAGTTGTGGTTTGTC
CAAACTCATCAATGTATCTTATCATGTCTGTATACCGTCGACCTCTAGCTAGAGCTTGGCGTAATCATGG
TCATAGCTGTTTCCTGTGTGAAATTGTTATCCGCTCACAATTCCACACAACATACGAGCCGGAAGCATAA
AGTGTAAAGCCTGGGGTGCCTAATGAGTGAGCTAACTCACATTAATTGCGTTGCGCTCACTGCCCGCTTT
CCAGTCGGGAAACCTGTCGTGCCAGCTGCATTAATGAATCGGCCAACGCGCGGGGAGAGGCGGTTTGCGT
ATTGGGCGCTCTTCCGCTTCCTCGCTCACTGACTCGCTGCGCTCGGTCGTTCGGCTGCGGCGAGCGGTAT
CAGCTCACTCAAAGGCGGTAATACGGTTATCCACAGAATCAGGGGATAACGCAGGAAAGAACATGTGAGC
AAAAGGCCAGCAAAAGGCCAGGAACCGTAAAAAGGCCGCGTTGCTGGCGTTTTTCCATAGGCTCCGCCCC
CCTGACGAGCATCACAAAAATCGACGCTCAAGTCAGAGGTGGCGAAACCCGACAGGACTATAAAGATACC
AGGCGTTTCCCCCTGGAAGCTCCCTCGTGCGCTCTCCTGTTCCGACCCTGCCGCTTACCGGATACCTGTC
CGCCTTTCTCCCTTCGGGAAGCGTGGCGCTTTCTCATAGCTCACGCTGTAGGTATCTCAGTTCGGTGTAG
GTCGTTCGCTCCAAGCTGGGCTGTGTGCACGAACCCCCCGTTCAGCCCGACCGCTGCGCCTTATCCGGTA
ACTATCGTCTTGAGTCCAACCCGGTAAGACACGACTTATCGCCACTGGCAGCAGCCACTGGTAACAGGAT
TAGCAGAGCGAGGTATGTAGGCGGTGCTACAGAGTTCTTGAAGTGGTGGCCTAACTACGGCTACACTAGA
AGAACAGTATTTGGTATCTGCGCTCTGCTGAAGCCAGTTACCTTCGGAAAAAGAGTTGGTAGCTCTTGAT
CCGGCAAACAAACCACCGCTGGTAGCGGTGGTTTTTTTGTTTGCAAGCAGCAGATTACGCGCAGAAAAAA
AGGATCTCAAGAAGATCCTTTGATCTTTTCTACGGGGTCTGACGCTCAGTGGAACGAAAACTCACGTTAA
GGGATTTTGGTCATGAGATTATCAAAAAGGATCTTCACCTAGATCCTTTTAAATTAAAAATGAAGTTTTA
AATCAATCTAAAGTATATATGAGTAAACTTGGTCTGACAGTTACCAATGCTTAATCAGTGAGGCACCTAT
CTCAGCGATCTGTCTATTTCGTTCATCCATAGTTGCCTGACTCCCCGTCGTGTAGATAACTACGATACGG
GAGGGCTTACCATCTGGCCCCAGTGCTGCAATGATACCGCGAGACCCACGCTCACCGGCTCCAGATTTAT
CAGCAATAAACCAGCCAGCCGGAAGGGCCGAGCGCAGAAGTGGTCCTGCAACTTTATCCGCCTCCATCCA
GTCTATTAATTGTTGCCGGGAAGCTAGAGTAAGTAGTTCGCCAGTTAATAGTTTGCGCAACGTTGTTGCC
ATTGCTACAGGCATCGTGGTGTCACGCTCGTCGTTTGGTATGGCTTCATTCAGCTCCGGTTCCCAACGAT
CAAGGCGAGTTACATGATCCCCCATGTTGTGCAAAAAAGCGGTTAGCTCCTTCGGTCCTCCGATCGTTGT
CAGAAGTAAGTTGGCCGCAGTGTTATCACTCATGGTTATGGCAGCACTGCATAATTCTCTTACTGTCATG
CCATCCGTAAGATGCTTTTCTGTGACTGGTGAGTACTCAACCAAGTCATTCTGAGAATAGTGTATGCGGC
GACCGAGTTGCTCTTGCCCGGCGTCAATACGGGATAATACCGCGCCACATAGCAGAACTTTAAAAGTGCT
CATCATTGGAAAACGTTCTTCGGGGCGAAAACTCTCAAGGATCTTACCGCTGTTGAGATCCAGTTCGATG
TAACCCACTCGTGCACCCAACTGATCTTCAGCATCTTTTACTTTCACCAGCGTTTCTGGGTGAGCAAAAA
CAGGAAGGCAAAATGCCGCAAAAAAGGGAATAAGGGCGACACGGAAATGTTGAATACTCATACTCTTCCT
TTTTCAATATTATTGAAGCATTTATCAGGGTTATTGTCTCATGAGCGGATACATATTTGAATGTATTTAG
AAAAATAAACAAATAGGGGTTCCGCGCACATTTCCCCGAAAAGTGCCACCTGACGTC
